>Addgene plasmid #53769 | pcDNA4-ATR-C | addgene full sequence | sequence record 265953 | Addgene NGS Result
GTCGACGGATCGGGAGATCTCCCGATCCCCTATGGTGCACTCTCAGTACAATCTGCTCTGATGCCGCATA
GTTAAGCCAGTATCTGCTCCCTGCTTGTGTGTTGGAGGTCGCTGAGTAGTGCGCGAGCAAAATTTAAGCT
ACAACAAGGCAAGGCTTGACCGACAATTGCATGAAGAATCTGCTTAGGGTTAGGCGTTTTGCGCTGCTTC
GCGATGTACGGGCCAGATATACGCGTTGACATTGATTATTGACTAGTTATTAATAGTAATCAATTACGGG
GTCATTAGTTCATAGCCCATATATGGAGTTCCGCGTTACATAACTTACGGTAAATGGCCCGCCTGGCTGA
CCGCCCAACGACCCCCGCCCATTGACGTCAATAATGACGTATGTTCCCATAGTAACGCCAATAGGGACTT
TCCATTGACGTCAATGGGTGGAGTATTTACGGTAAACTGCCCACTTGGCAGTACATCAAGTGTATCATAT
GCCAAGTACGCCCCCTATTGACGTCAATGACGGTAAATGGCCCGCCTGGCATTATGCCCAGTACATGACC
TTATGGGACTTTCCTACTTGGCAGTACATCTACGTATTAGTCATCGCTATTACCATGGTGATGCGGTTTT
GGCAGTACATCAATGGGCGTGGATAGCGGTTTGACTCACGGGGATTTCCAAGTCTCCACCCCATTGACGT
CAATGGGAGTTTGTTTTGGCACCAAAATCAACGGGACTTTCCAAAATGTCGTAACAACTCCGCCCCATTG
ACGCAAATGGGCGGTAGGCGTGTACGGTGGGAGGTCTATATAAGCAGAGCTCTCTGGCTAACTAGAGAAC
CCACTGCTTACTGGCTTATCGAAATTAATACGACTCACTATAGGGAGACCCAAGCTGGCTAGTTAAGCTT
GGTACCGAGCTCGGATCCAGGATGGACTACAAGGACGACGATGACAAGGAGCTAACAAGAGCTTACCTTG
CGTATGCTGATAATAGCCGAGCTCAAGATTCAGCTGCCTATGCCATTCAGGAGTTGCTTTCTATTTATGA
CTGTAGAGAGATGGAGACCAACGGCCCAGGTCACCAATTGTGGAGGAGATTTCCTGAGCATGTTCGGGAA
ATACTAGAACCTCATCTAAATACCAGATACAAGAGTTCTCAGAAGTCAACCGATTGGTCTGGAGTAAAGA
AGCCAATTTACTTAAGTAAATTGGGTAGTAACTTTGCAGAATGGTCAGCATCTTGGGCAGGTTATCTTAT
TACAAAGGTTCGACATGATCTTGCCAGTAAAATTTTCACCTGCTGTAGCATTATGATGAAGCATGATTTC
AAAGTGACCATCTATCTTCTTCCACATATTCTGGTGTATGTCTTACTGGGTTGTAATCAAGAAGATCAGC
AGGAGGTTTATGCAGAAATTATGGCAGTTCTAAAGCATGACGATCAGCATACCATAAATACCCAAGACAT
TGCATCTGATCTGTGTCAACTCAGTACACAGACTGTGTTCTCCATGCTTGACCATCTCACACAGTGGGCA
AGGCACAAATTTCAGGCACTGAAAGCTGAGAAATGTCCACACAGCAAATCAAACAGAAATAAGGTAGACT
CAATGGTATCTACTGTGGATTATGAAGACTATCAGAGTGTAACCCATTTTCTAGACCTCATACCCCAGGA
TACTCTGGCAGTAGCTTCCTTTCGCTCCAAAGCATACACACGAGCTGTAATGCACTTTGAATCATTTATT
ACAGAAAAGAAGCAAAATATTCAGGAACATCTTGGATTTTTACAGAAATTGTATGCTGCTATGCATGAAC
CTGATGGAGTGGCCGGAGTCAGTGCAATTAGAAAGGCAGAACCATCTCTAAAAGAACAGATCCTTGAACA
TGAAAGCCTTGGCTTGCTGAGGGATGCCACTGCTTGTTATGACAGGGCTATTCAGCTAGAACCAGACCAG
ATCATTCATTATCATGGTGTAGTAAAGTCCATGTTAGGTCTTGGTCAGCTGTCTACTGTTATCACTCAGG
TGAATGGAGTGCATGCTAACAGGTCCGAGTGGACAGATGAATTAAACACGTACAGAGTGGAAGCAGCTTG
GAAATTGTCACAGTGGGATTTGGTGGAAAACTATTTGGCAGCAGATGGAAAATCTACAACATGGAGTGTC
AGACTGGGACAGCTATTATTATCAGCCAAAAAAAGAGATATCACAGCTTTTTATGACTCACTGAAACTAG
TGAGAGCAGAACAAATTGTACCTCTTTCAGCTGCAAGCTTTGAAAGAGGCTCCTACCAACGAGGATATGA
ATATATTGTGAGATTGCACATGTTATGTGAGTTGGAGCATAGCATCAAACCACTTTTCCAGCATTCTCCA
GGTGACAGTTCTCAAGAAGATTCTCTAAACTGGGTAGCTCGACTAGAAATGACCCAGAATTCCTACAGAG
CCAAGGAGCCTATCCTGGCTCTCCGGAGGGCTTTACTAAGCCTCAACAAAAGACCAGATTACAATGAAAT
GGTTGGAGAATGCTGGCTGCAGAGTGCCAGGGTAGCTAGAAAGGCTGGTCACCACCAGACAGCCTACAAT
GCTCTCCTTAATGCAGGGGAATCACGACTCGCTGAACTGTACGTGGAAAGGGCAAAGTGGCTCTGGTCCA
AGGGTGATGTTCACCAGGCACTAATTGTTCTTCAAAAAGGTGTTGAATTATGTTTTCCTGAAAATGAAAC
CCCACCTGAGGGTAAGAACATGTTAATCCATGGTCGAGCTATGCTACTAGTGGGCCGATTTATGGAAGAA
ACAGCTAACTTTGAAAGCAATGCAATTATGAAAAAATATAAGGATGTGACCGCGTGCCTGCCAGAATGGG
AGGATGGGCATTTTTACCTTGCCAAGTACTATGACAAATTGATGCCCATGGTCACAGACAACAAAATGGA
AAAGCAAGGTGATCTCATCCGGTATATAGTTCTTCATTTTGGCAGATCTCTACAATATGGAAATCAGTTC
ATATATCAGTCAATGCCACGAATGTTAACTCTATGGCTTGATTATGGTACAAAGGCATATGAATGGGAAA
AAGCTGGCCGCTCCGATCGTGTACAAATGAGGAATGATTTGGGTAAAATAAACAAGGTTATCACAGAGCA
TACAAACTATTTAGCTCCATATCAATTTTTGACTGCTTTTTCACAATTGATCTCTCGAATTTGTCATTCT
CACGATGAAGTTTTTGTTGTCTTGATGGAAATAATAGCCAAAGTATTTCTAGCCTATCCTCAACAAGCAA
TGTGGATGATGACAGCTGTGTCAAAGTCATCTTATCCCATGCGTGTGAACAGATGCAAGGAAATCCTCAA
TAAAGCTATTCATATGAAAAAATCCTTAGAGAAGTTTGTTGGAGATGCAACTCGCCTAACAGATAAGCTT
CTAGAATTGTGCAATAAACCGGTTGATGGAAGTAGTTCCACATTAAGCATGAGCACTCATTTTAAAATGC
TTAAAAAGCTGGTAGAAGAAGCAACATTTAGTGAAATCCTCATTCCTCTACAATCAGTCATGATACCTAC
ACTTCCATCAATTCTGGGTACCCATGCTAACCATGCTAGCCATGAACCATTTCCTGGACATTGGGCCTAT
ATTGCAGGGTTTGATGATATGGTGGAAATTCTTGCTTCTCTTCAGAAACCAAAGAAGATTTCTTTAAAAG
GCTCAGATGGAAAGTTCTACATCATGATGTGTAAGCCAAAAGATGACCTGAGAAAGGATTGTAGACTAAT
GGAATTCAATTCCTTGATTAATAAGTGCTTAAGAAAAGATGCAGAGTCTCGTAGAAGAGAACTTCATATT
CGAACATATGCAGTTATTCCACTAAATGATGAATGTGGGATTATTGAATGGGTGAACAACACTGCTGGTT
TGAGACCTATTCTGACCAAACTATATAAAGAAAAGGGAGTGTATATGACAGGAAAAGAACTTCGCCAGTG
TATGCTACCAAAGTCAGCAGCTTTATCTGAAAAACTCAAAGTATTCCGAGAATTTCTCCTGCCCAGGCAT
CCTCCTATTTTTCATGAGTGGTTTCTGAGAACATTCCCTGATCCTACATCATGGTACAGTAGTAGATCAG
CTTACTGCCGTTCCACTGCAGTAATGTCAATGGTTGGTTATATTCTGGGGCTTGGAGACCGTCATGGTGA
AAATATTCTCTTTGATTCTTTGACTGGTGAATGCGTACATGTAGATTTCAATTGTCTTTTCAATAAGGGA
GAAACCTTTGAAGTTCCAGAAATTGTGCCATTTCGCCTGACTCATAATATGGTTAATGGAATGGGTCCTA
TGGGAACAGAGGGTCTTTTTCGAAGAGCATGTGAAGTTACAATGAGGCTGATGCGTGATCAGCGAGAGCC
TTTAATGAGTGTCTTAAAGACTTTTCTACATGATCCTCTTGTGGAATGGAGTAAACCAGTGAAAGGACAT
TCCAAAGCGCCACTGAATGAAACTGGAGAAGTTGTCAATGAAAAGGCCAAGACCCATGTTCTTGACATTG
AGCAGCGACTACAAGGTGTAATCAAGACTCGAAATAGAGTGACAGGACTGCCGTTATCTATTGAAGGACA
TGTGCATTACCTTATACAGGAAGCTACTGATGAAAACTTACTATGCCAGATGTATCTTGGTTGGACTCCA
TATATGTGACTCGAGTCTAGAGGGCCCTTCGAACAAAAACTCATCTCAGAAGAGGATCTGAATATGCATA
CCGGTCATCATCACCATCACCATTGAGTTTAAACCCGCTGATCAGCCTCGACTGTGCCTTCTAGTTGCCA
GCCATCTGTTGTTTGCCCCTCCCCCGTGCCTTCCTTGACCCTGGAAGGTGCCACTCCCACTGTCCTTTCC
TAATAAAATGAGGAAATTGCATCGCATTGTCTGAGTAGGTGTCATTCTATTCTGGGGGGTGGGGTGGGGC
AGGACAGCAAGGGGGAGGATTGGGAAGACAATAGCAGGCATGCTGGGGATGCGGTGGGCTCTATGGCTTC
TGAGGCGGAAAGAACCAGCTGGGGCTCTAGGGGGTATCCCC
[124 nt withheld, positions 5082-5205]
C
[91 nt withheld, positions 5207-5297]
A
[49 nt withheld, positions 5299-5347]
CCTTTGACGTTGGAGTCCACGTTCTTT
[37 nt withheld, positions 5375-5411]
ACCCTATCTCGGTCTATTCTTTTGATTTATAAGGGATTTTGCCGATTTCGGCCTATTGGTTAAAAAATGA
GCTGATTTAACAAAAATTTAACGCGAATTAATTCTGTGGAATGTGTGTCAGTTAGGGTGTGGAAAGTCCC
CAGGCTCCCCAGCAGGCAGAAGTATGCAAAGCATGCATCTCAATTAGTCAGCAACCAGGTGTGGAAAGTC
CCCAGGCTCCCCAGCAGGCAGAAGTATGCAAAGCATGCATCTCAATTAGTCAGCAACCATAGTCCCGCCC
CTAACTCCGCCCATCCCGCCCCTAACTCCGCCCAGTTCCGCCCATTCTCCGCCCCATGGCTGACTAATTT
TTTTTATTTATGCAGAGGCCGAGGCCGCCTCTGCCTCTGAGCTATTCCAGAAGTAGTGAGGAGGCTTTTT
TGGAGGCCTAGGCTTTTGCAAAAAGCTCCCGGGAGCTTGTATATCCATTTTCGGATCTGATCAGCACGTG
TTGACAATTAATCATCGGCATAGTATATCGGCATAGTATAATACGACAAGGTGAGGAACTAAACCATGGC
CAAGTTGACCAGTGCCGTTCCGGTGCTCACCGCGCGCGACGTCGCCGGAGCGGTCGAGTTCTGGACCGAC
CGGCTCGGGTTCTCCCGGGACTTCGTGGAGGACGACTTCGCCGGTGTGGTCCGGGACGACGTGACCCTGT
TCATCAGCGCGGTCCAGGACCAGGTGGTGCCGGACAACACCCTGGCCTGGGTGTGGGTGCGCGGCCTGGA
CGAGCTGTACGCCGAGTGGTCGGAGGTCGTGTCCACGAACTTCCGGGACGCCTCCGGGCCGGCCATGACC
GAGATCGGCGAGCAGCCGTGGGGGCGGGAGTTCGCCCTGCGCGACCCGGCCGGCAACTGCGTGCACTTCG
TGGCCGAGGAGCAGGACTGACACGTGCTACGAGATTTCGATTCCACCGCCGCCTTCTATGAAAGGTTGGG
CTTCGGAATCGTTTTCCGGGACGCCGGCTGGATGATCCTCCAGCGCGGGGATCTCATGCTGGAGTTCTTC
GCCCACCCCAACTTGTTTATTGCAGCTTATAATGGTTACAAATAAAGCAATAGCATCACAAATTTCACAA
ATAAAGCATTTTTTTCACTGCATTCTAGTTGTGGTTTGTCCAAACTCATCAATGTATCTTATCATGTCTG
TATACCGTCGACCTCTAGCTAGAGCTTGGCGTAATCATGGTCATAGCTGTTTCCTGTGTGAAATTGTTAT
CCGCTCACAATTCCACACAACATACGAGCCGGAAGCATAAAGTGTAAAGCCTGGGGTGCCTAATGAGTGA
GCTAACTCACATTAATTGCGTTGCGCTCACTGCCCGCTTTCCAGTCGGGAAACCTGTCGTGCCAGCTGCA
TTAATGAATCGGCCAACGCGCGGGGAGAGGCGGTTTGCGTATTGGGCGCTCTTCCGCTTCCTCGCTCACT
GACTCGCTGCGCTCGGTCGTTCGGCTGCGGCGAGCGGTATCAGCTCACTCAAAGGCGGTAATACGGTTAT
CCACAGAATCAGGGGATAACGCAGGAAAGAACATGTGAGCAAAAGGCCAGCAAAAGGCCAGGAACCGTAA
AAAGGCCGCGTTGCTGGCGTTTTTCCATAGGCTCCGCCCCCCTGACGAGCATCACAAAAATCGACGCTCA
AGTCAGAGGTGGCGAAACCCGACAGGACTATAAAGATACCAGGCGTTTCCCCCTGGAAGCTCCCTCGTGC
GCTCTCCTGTTCCGACCCTGCCGCTTACCGGATACCTGTCCGCCTTTCTCCCTTCGGGAAGCGTGGCGCT
TTCTCATAGCTCACGCTGTAGGTATCTCAGTTCGGTGTAGGTCGTTCGCTCCAAGCTGGGCTGTGTGCAC
GAACCCCCCGTTCAGCCCGACCGCTGCGCCTTATCCGGTAACTATCGTCTTGAGTCCAACCCGGTAAGAC
ACGACTTATCGCCACTGGCAGCAGCCACTGGTAACAGGATTAGCAGAGCGAGGTATGTAGGCGGTGCTAC
AGAGTTCTTGAAGTGGTGGCCTAACTACGGCTACACTAGAAGAACAGTATTTGGTATCTGCGCTCTGCTG
AAGCCAGTTACCTTCGGAAAAAGAGTTGGTAGCTCTTGATCCGGCAAACAAACCACCGCTGGTAGCGGTG
GTTTTTTTGTTTGCAAGCAGCAGATTACGCGCAGAAAAAAAGGATCTCAAGAAGATCCTTTGATCTTTTC
TACGGGGTCTGACGCTCAGTGGAACGAAAACTCACGTTAAGGGATTTTGGTCATGAGATTATCAAAAAGG
ATCTTCACCTAGATCCTTTTAAATTAAAAATGAAGTTTTAAATCAATCTAAAGTATATATGAGTAAACTT
GGTCTGACAGTTACCAATGCTTAATCAGTGAGGCACCTATCTCAGCGATCTGTCTATTTCGTTCATCCAT
AGTTGCCTGACTCCCCGTCGTGTAGATAACTACGATACGGGAGGGCTTACCATCTGGCCCCAGTGCTGCA
ATGATACCGCGAGACCCACGCTCACCGGCTCCAGATTTATCAGCAATAAACCAGCCAGCCGGAAGGGCCG
AGCGCAGAAGTGGTCCTGCAACTTTATCCGCCTCCATCCAGTCTATTAATTGTTGCCGGGAAGCTAGAGT
AAGTAGTTCGCCAGTTAATAGTTTGCGCAACGTTGTTGCCATTGCTACAGGCATCGTGGTGTCACGCTCG
TCGTTTGGTATGGCTTCATTCAGCTCCGGTTCCCAACGATCAAGGCGAGTTACATGATCCCCCATGTTGT
GCAAAAAAGCGGTTAGCTCCTTCGGTCCTCCGATCGTTGTCAGAAGTAAGTTGGCCGCAGTGTTATCACT
CATGGTTATGGCAGCACTGCATAATTCTCTTACTGTCATGCCATCCGTAAGATGCTTTTCTGTGACTGGT
GAGTACTCAACCAAGTCATTCTGAGAATAGTGTATGCGGCGACCGAGTTGCTCTTGCCCGGCGTCAATAC
GGGATAATACCGCGCCACATAGCAGAACTTTAAAAGTGCTCATCATTGGAAAACGTTCTTCGGGGCGAAA
ACTCTCAAGGATCTTACCGCTGTTGAGATCCAGTTCGATGTAACCCACTCGTGCACCCAACTGATCTTCA
GCATCTTTTACTTTCACCAGCGTTTCTGGGTGAGCAAAAACAGGAAGGCAAAATGCCGCAAAAAAGGGAA
TAAGGGCGACACGGAAATGTTGAATACTCATACTCTTCCTTTTTCAATATTATTGAAGCATTTATCAGGG
TTATTGTCTCATGAGCGGATACATATTTGAATGTATTTAGAAAAATAAACAAATAGGGGTTCCGCGCACA
TTTCCCCGAAAAGTGCCACCTGAC
Features (pLannotate 1.2.2; 22 found; start..end, strand, type, name):
     31..83      -  misc_feature   bom (fragment): basis of mobility region from pBR322
    238..617     +  enhancer       CMV enhancer: human cytomegalovirus immediate early enhancer
    618..821     +  promoter       CMV promoter: human cytomegalovirus (CMV) immediate early promoter
    817..850     +  LTR            5' LTR (truncated) (fragment): truncated 5' long terminal repeat (LTR) from HIV-1
    866..884     +  promoter       T7 promoter: promoter for bacteriophage T7 RNA polymerase
    938..958     +  CDS            FLAG (fragment): FLAG® epitope tag, followed by an enterokinase cleavage site
    959..4696    +  CDS            ATR (fragment): ATR_HUMAN - Also known as FRP1. Experimental evidence at protein level: Swiss-Prot protein existence level 1. Serine/threonine protein kinase which activates checkpoint signaling upon genotoxic stresses such as ionizing radiation (IR), ultraviolet light (UV), or DNA replication stalling, thereby acting as a DNA damage sensor. Recognizes the substrate consensus sequence [ST]- Q. Phosphorylates BRCA1, CHEK1, MCM2, RAD17, RPA2, SMC1 and p53/TP53, which collectively inhibit DNA replication and mitosis and promote DNA repair, recombination and apoptosis. Phosphorylates 'Ser-139' of histone variant
   4812..5036    +  polyA_signal   bGH poly(A) signal: bovine growth hormone polyadenylation signal
   5040..5061    +  promoter       SV40 promoter (fragment): SV40 enhancer and early promoter
   5082..5510    +  rep_origin     f1 ori (sequence partly withheld): f1 bacteriophage origin of replication; arrow indicates direction of (+) strand synthesis
   5524..5853    +  promoter       SV40 promoter: SV40 enhancer and early promoter
   5901..5948    +  promoter       EM7 promoter: synthetic bacterial promoter&nbsp
   5967..6341    +  CDS            BleoR: antibiotic-binding protein; Sh ble from Streptoalloteichus hindustanus; confers resistance to bleomycin, phleomycin, and Zeocin™
   6351..6476    +  CDS            ble (fragment): BLE_KLEPN - Experimental evidence at protein level: Swiss-Prot protein existence level 1. Binding protein with a strong affinity to the bleomycin family of antibiotics. Binds to CL990; an antimitotic-antibiotic compound. From Klebsiella pneumoniae.
   6471..6592    +  polyA_signal   SV40 poly(A) signal: SV40 polyadenylation signal
   6665..6681    -  protein_bind   lac operator: The lac repressor binds to the lac operator to inhibit transcription in E. coli. This inhibition can be relieved by adding lactose or isopropyl-β-D-thiogalactopyranoside (IPTG). lac repressor encoded by lacI
   6689..6719    -  promoter       lac promoter: promoter for the E. coli lac operon
   6734..6755    -  protein_bind   CAP binding site: CAP binding activates transcription in the presence of cAMP. E. coli catabolite activator protein
   6768..6860    -  CDS            lacI (fragment): lac repressor; lacI; The lac repressor binds to the lac operator to inhibit transcription in E. coli. This inhibition can be relieved by adding lactose or isopropyl-β-D-thiogalactopyranoside (IPTG).
   7043..7631    -  rep_origin     ori: high-copy-number ColE1/pMB1/pBR322/pUC origin of replication
   7802..8662    -  CDS            AmpR: β-lactamase; bla; confers resistance to ampicillin, carbenicillin, and related antibiotics
   8663..8767    -  promoter       AmpR promoter: bla
