[The description below was written by a language model from this plasmid's Addgene catalogue record and pLannotate feature annotations shown in this document.]
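Description:
pcDNA4-ATR-C is a mammalian expression plasmid built on the Invitrogen pcDNA4 backbone that produces an N-terminally FLAG-tagged C-terminal fragment of human ATR (ataxia telangiectasia and Rad3 related), the serine/threonine checkpoint kinase that responds to genotoxic stress such as UV damage and stalled replication. The insert covers amino acids 1398–2644 and was cloned between BamHI and XhoI sites, both retained. The depositor notes an R1631H polymorphism that is not known to affect function. In the annotated 8,795-nt sequence, the FLAG epitope sits directly upstream of the ATR coding segment. The fusion is driven by the human cytomegalovirus immediate-early enhancer and promoter, and the transcript is terminated by the bovine growth hormone polyadenylation signal. A T7 promoter between the CMV promoter and the tag would also allow in vitro transcription of the insert.

In E. coli the plasmid is maintained at high copy from a ColE1/pUC-type origin with ampicillin selection through the β-lactamase gene. An f1 origin is also present, which permits single-stranded DNA production. A second selection cassette places the Sh ble gene (resistance to Zeocin, bleomycin and phleomycin) under tandem SV40 early and bacterial EM7 promoters, followed by an SV40 poly(A) signal. This allows drug selection in mammalian cells, for example to derive stable lines, as well as in bacteria. Several small annotations, including the short HIV-1 LTR, lacI, Klebsiella ble and bom fragments, look like partial matches to backbone sequence rather than functional elements. The construct is intended for expressing the ATR C-terminal portion in mammalian cells, with the FLAG tag enabling detection or affinity purification. The associated study examined ATR binding to UV-damaged DNA.
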