Addgene plasmid #53769: pcDNA4-ATR-C
Purpose: mammalian expression of flag-tagged ATR C-terminal fragment
Depositing lab: Aziz Sancar. Publication: Preferential binding of ATR protein to UV-damaged DNA. Unsal-Kacmaz K, Makhov AM, Griffith JD, Sancar A. Proc Natl Acad Sci U S A. 2002 May 14;99(10):6673-8. 10.1073/pnas.102167799 PubMed 12011431.
Backbone
  Vector backbone: pcDNA4.1
  Backbone manufacturer: Invitrogen
  Vector type: Mammalian Expression
Growth in bacteria
  Bacterial resistance: Ampicillin, 100 μg/mL
  Growth temperature: 37°C
  Growth strain: DH5alpha
  Copy number: High Copy
Gene/Insert
  Gene/Insert name: ATR (alt name: ataxia telangiectasia and Rad3 related)
  Species: H. sapiens (human)
  Mutation: C-terminal domain, aa 1398-2644*
  Entrez Gene: ATR (a.k.a. FCTCS, FRP1, MEC1, SCKL, SCKL1)
  Promoter: CMV
  Tag / fusion protein: Flag (N terminal on insert)
  Cloning method: Restriction Enzyme; 5′ cloning site BamHI (not destroyed); 3′ cloning site XhoI (not destroyed)
  Sequencing primers: 5′ CMV-F; 3′ BGHrev
Terms and licenses: Academic/Nonprofit Terms; Industry Terms: Not Available to Industry
Depositor comments: **R1631H polymorphism--not known to affect function
How to cite: pcDNA4-ATR-C was a gift from Aziz Sancar (Addgene plasmid # 53769 ; http://n2t.net/addgene:53769 ; RRID:Addgene_53769)
