>Addgene plasmid #53769 | pcDNA4-ATR-C | addgene partial sequence | sequence record 89804 | CMV-F 5'-CGCAAATGGGCGGTAGGCGTG-3'
CTATATAAGCAGAGCTCTCTGGCTAACTAGAGAACCCACTGCTTACTGGCTTATCGAAATTAATACGACT
CACTATAGGGAGACCCAAGCTGGCTAGTTAAGCTTGGTACCGAGCTCGGATCCAGGATGGACTACAAGGA
CGACGATGACAAGGAGCTAACAAGAGCTTACCTTGCGTATGCTGATAATAGCCGAGCTCAAGATTCAGCT
GCCTATGCCATTCAGGAGTTGCTTTCTATTTATGACTGTAGAGAGATGGAGACCAACGGCCCAGGTCACC
AATTGTGGAGGAGATTTCCTGAGCATGTTCGGGAAATACTAGAACCTCATCTAAATACCAGATACAAGAG
TTCTCAGAAGTCAACCGATTGGTCTGGAGTAAAGAAGCCAATTTACTTAAGTAAATTGGGTAGTAACTTT
GCAGAATGGTCAGCATCTTGGGCAGGTTATCTTATTACAAAGGTTCGACATGATCTTGCCAGTAAAATTT
TCACCTGCTGTAGCATTATGATGAAGCATGATTTCAAAGTGACCATCTATCTTCTTCCACATATTCTGGT
GTATGTCTTACTGGGTTGTAATCAAGAAGATCAGCAGGAGGTTTATGCAGAAATTATGGCAGTTCTAAAG
CATGACGATCAGCATACCATAAATACCCAAGACATTGCATCTGATCTGTGTCAACTCAGTACACAGACTG
TGTTCTCCATGCTTGACCATCTCACACAGTGGGCAAGGCACAAATTTCAGGCACTGAAAGCTGAGAAATG
TCCACACAGCAAATCAAACAGAAATAAGGTAGACTCAATGGTATCTACTGTGGATTATGAAGACTATCAG
AGTGTAACCCATTTTCTAGACCTCATACCCCAGGATACTCTGGCAGTAGCTTCCTTTCGCTCCAAAGCAT
ACACACGAGCTGTAATGCACTTTGAATCATTTATTACAGAAAAGAAGCAAAATATTCAGGAACATCTTGG
ATTTTTACAGAAATTGTATGCTGCTATGCATGAACCTGATGGAGTGGCCGGAGTCAGTGCAATTAGAAAG
GCAGAACCATCTCTAAAAGAACAGATCCTTGAACATGAAAGC
