>Addgene plasmid #53769 | pcDNA4-ATR-C | addgene partial sequence | sequence record 89805 | BGH-rev 5'-TAGAAGGCACAGTCGAGG-3'
GTTTAAACTCAATGGTGATGGTGATGATGACCGGTATGCATATTCAGATCCTCTTCTGAGATGAGTTTTT
GTTCGAAGGGCCCTCTAGACTCGAGTCACATATATGGAGTCCAACCAAGATACATCTGGCATAGTAAGTT
TTCATCAGTAGCTTCCTGTATAAGGTAATGCACATGTCCTTCAATAGATAACGGCAGTCCTGTCACTCTA
TTTCGAGTCTTGATTACACCTTGTAGTCGCTGCTCAATGTCAAGAACATGGGTCTTGGCCTTTTCATTGA
CAACTTCTCCAGTTTCATTCAGTGGCGCTTTGGAATGTCCTTTCACTGGTTTACTCCATTCCACAAGAGG
ATCATGTAGAAAAGTCTTTAAGACACTCATTAAAGGCTCTCGCTGATCACGCATCAGCCTCATTGTAACT
TCACATGCTCTTCGAAAAAGACCCTCTGTTCCCATAGGACCCATTCCATTAACCATATTATGAGTCAGGC
GAAATGGCACAATTTCTGGAACTTCAAAGGTTTCTCCCTTATTGAAAAGACAATTGAAATCTACATGTAC
GCATTCACCAGTCAAAGAATCAAAGAGAATATTTTCACCATGACGGTCTCCAAGCCCCAGAATATAACCA
ACCATTGACATTACTGCAGTGGAACGGCAGTAAGCTGATCTACTACTGTACCATGATGTAGGATCAGGGA
ATGTTCTCAGAAACCACTCATGAAAAATAGGAGGATGCCTGGGCAGGAGAAATTCTCGGAATACTTTGAG
TTTTTCAGATAAAGCTGCTGACTTTGGTAGCATACACTGGCGAAGTTCTTTTCCTGTCATATACACTCCC
TTTTCTTTATATAGTTTGGTCAGAATAGGTCTCAAACCAGCAGTGTTGTTCACCCATTCAATAATCCCAC
ATTCATCATTTAGTGGAATAACTGCATATGTTCGAATATGAAGTTCTCTTCTACGAGACTCTGCATCTTT
TCTTAAGCACTTATTAATCAAGGAATTGAATTCCATTAGTCTACAATCCTTTCTCAGGTCATCTTTTGGC
TTACACATCATGATGTAGAACTTTCCATCTGAGCCTTTTAAAGAAATCTTCTTTGGTTTCTGAAGAGAAG
CAAGAATTTCCACC
