>Addgene plasmid #53769 | pcDNA4-ATR-C | addgene partial sequence | sequence record 89812 | hATR-F 5'-AACCATGCTAGCCATGAACC-3'
GGGCCTATATTGCAGGGTTTGATGATATGGTGGAAATTCTTGCTTCTCTTCAGAAACCAAAGAAGATTTC
TTTAAAAGGCTCAGATGGAAAGTTCTACATCATGATGTGTAAGCCAAAAGATGACCTGAGAAAGGATTGT
AGACTAATGGAATTCAATTCCTTGATTAATAAGTGCTTAAGAAAAGATGCAGAGTCTCGTAGAAGAGAAC
TTCATATTCGAACATATGCAGTTATTCCACTAAATGATGAATGTGGGATTATTGAATGGGTGAACAACAC
TGCTGGTTTGAGACCTATTCTGACCAAACTATATAAAGAAAAGGGAGTGTATATGACAGGAAAAGAACTT
CGCCAGTGTATGCTACCAAAGTCAGCAGCTTTATCTGAAAAACTCAAAGTATTCCGAGAATTTCTCCTGC
CCAGGCATCCTCCTATTTTTCATGAGTGGTTTCTGAGAACATTCCCTGATCCTACATCATGGTACAGTAG
TAGATCAGCTTACTGCCGTTCCACTGCAGTAATGTCAATGGTTGGTTATATTCTGGGGCTTGGAGACCGT
CATGGTGAAAATATTCTCTTTGATTCTTTGACTGGTGAATGCGTACATGTAGATTTCAATTGTCTTTTCA
ATAAGGGAGAAACCTTTGAAGTTCCAGAAATTGTGCCATTTCGCCTGACTCATAATATGGTTAATGGAAT
GGGTCCTATGGGAACAGAGGGTCTTTTTCGAAGAGCATGTGAAGTTACAATGAGGCTGATGCGTGATCAG
CGAGAGCCTTTAATGAGTGTCTTAAAGACTTTTCTACATGATCCTCTTGTGGAATGGAGTAAACCAGTGA
AAGGACATTCCAAAGCGCCACTGAATGAAACTGGAGAAGTTGTCAATGAAAAGGCCAAGACCCATGTTCT
TGACATTGAGCAGCGACTACAAGGTGTAATCAAGACTCGAAATAGAGTGACAGGACTGCCGTTATCTATT
GAAGGACATGTGCATTACCTTATACAGGAAGCTACTGATGAAAACTTACTATGCCAGATGTATCTTGGTT
GGACTCCATATATGTGACTCGAGTCTAGAGGGCCCTTCGAACAAAAACTCATCTCAGAAAGAAGGAATC
